>Addgene plasmid #88688 | pDONR223-ZNF669 | depositor partial sequence | sequence record 172292 | insert
ATGGTGAGTGGACTGCGCCTGGCTTCCCGAAGTGGAGAAGAGGGCTGGTTGAAACCTGCTGTGGCGCGAC
TCGGGCCTCCACGCCATCGGCTCCGGAACCTGCGGACCGAGTCGCCGTGGCGTAGCCGGGGCTCAGTCCT
CTTCTGTTCAGGGCCGGGCCGGGCGGGGCGGGCAGCGGAACCCCTGCATCCTGTCTGTACCTGCGGGCGC
CACTTCCGCCGGCCGGATCCCTGTCGGGAACCCCTCGCCTCCCCTATCCAGGACTCGGTGGCTTTTGAGG
ATGTGGCTGTGAACTTTACCCAGGAGGAATGGGCTTTGCTAGATTCTTCTCAGAAGAATCTCTACAGAGA
AGTGATGCAGGAAACCTGCAGGAACCTGGCTTCTGTAGGAAGCCAATGGAAAGACCAGAATATTGAAGAT
CACTTCGAAAAACCTGGGAAAGATATAAGAAATCATATCGTACAGAGACTGTGTGAAAGTAAAGAAGATG
GTCAGTATGGAGAAGTTGTCAGCCAAATTCCAAATCTTGATCTGAACGAGAACATTTCTACTGGATTAAA
ACCATGTGAATGCAGTATTTGTGGAAAAGTCTTTGTACGTCATTCCCTCCTTAATAGGCATATCCTAGCT
CACTCAGGATACAAACCATATGGAGAGAAGCAATATAAATGTGAACAGTGTGGGAAATTCTTCGTTTCTG
TTCCAGGTGTTAGAAGACACATGATAATGCACAGTGGAAATCCAGCTTATAAATGTACGATATGTGGGAA
AGCTTTTTATTTTCTCAATTCAGTTGAAAGACATCAGAGAACTCACACAGGAGAAAAACCCTATAAATGT
AAACAATGTGGTAAAGCATTCACTGTTTCCGGTTCTTGTCTAATACATGAACGAACTCACACTGGAGAGA
AACCCTACGAATGTAAGGAATGTGGGAAAACATTCAGATTTTCTTGTTCTTTTAAGACGCATGAAAGGAC
TCACACTGGAGAAAGACCCTATAAATGTACCAAATGTGATAAAGCCTTCAGCTGTTCCACTTCCCTTCGT
TACCATGGAAGCATTCATACTGGAGAGAGACCCTATGAGTGTAAACAATGTGGCAAAGCCTTTAGTCGTT
TGAGTTCCCTTTGTAACCATAGAAGTACTCATACCGGAGAGAAACCCTATGAATGTAAACAATGTGATCA
AGCCTTCAGTCGCCTCAGTTCCCTTCACCTCCACGAAAGAATTCATACTGGAGAAAAACCCTATGAATGT
AAGAAATGCGGTAAAGCCTACACTCGTTCCAGTCACCTTACTCGCCATGAAAGAAGTCATGATATAGAGG
CTGGGTGTAGTGACTCAGCCTGTAATCCCAGCACTTTGGGAGGCCAAGGCGTGTGGATTGCTTGA
