[The description below was written by a language model from this plasmid's Addgene catalogue record.]
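Description:
pDONR223-ZNF669 is a Gateway donor-type (entry) plasmid built on the Invitrogen pDONR223 backbone, listed as about 3 kb without insert, and carrying the open reading frame of the human zinc finger transcription factor ZNF669 (also known as FLJ12606). It is a high-copy plasmid maintained in standard E. coli cloning strains under spectinomycin selection. No feature table accompanies the record, so the origin of replication and the exact recombination sites are not itemised. As a Gateway-cloned insert in a pDONR backbone, the ORF would be expected to sit between att sites that allow its recombinational transfer into destination vectors. M13 forward and reverse priming sites flanking the insert are recorded for sequence verification.

The insert is about 1.4 kb and has one deliberate modification: the last nucleotide of the stop codon has been removed, so that after transfer into a suitable destination vector the coding sequence can read through into a C-terminal tag or fusion partner. The record mentions no promoter, tag or reporter. This fits the role of a donor or entry clone, which serves as a storage and shuttle form of the ORF rather than as an expression construct; expression elements come from whichever destination vector is chosen.

The plasmid belongs to the Human TFome Collection, a comprehensive library of human transcription factors assembled for cell fate engineering, and the depositor notes that it represents the ORFeome-derived subset of that collection. Its typical use is as a source clone for moving ZNF669 into expression vectors, either for individual studies or for pooled or arrayed transcription factor overexpression screens.
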