Addgene plasmid #88688: pDONR223-ZNF669
Purpose: Donor Vector containing ZNF669 transcription factor, part of the Human TFome Collection
Depositing lab: Marc Vidal. Depositing organization: Dana-Farber Cancer Institute. Publication: A comprehensive library of human transcription factors for cell fate engineering. Ng AHM, Khoshakhlagh P, Rojo Arias JE, Pasquini G, Wang K, Swiersy A, Shipman SL, Appleton E, Kiaee K, Kohman RE, Vernet A, Dysart M, Leeper K, Saylor W, Huang JY, Graveline A, Taipale J, Hill DE, Vidal M, Melero-Martin JM, Busskamp V, Church GM. Nat Biotechnol. 2021 Apr;39(4):510-519. doi: 10.1038/s41587-020-0742-6. Epub 2020 Nov 30. PubMed 33257861.
Backbone
  Vector backbone: pDONR223
  Backbone manufacturer: Invitrogen
  Backbone size w/o insert (bp): 3000
  Vector type: Gateway Donor Vector
Growth in bacteria
  Bacterial resistance: Spectinomycin, 50 μg/mL
  Growth temperature: 37°C
  Growth strain: DH5alpha
  Copy number: High Copy
Gene/Insert
  Gene/Insert name: ZNF669
  Species: H. sapiens (human)
  Insert size (bp): 1395
  Mutation: Last nucleotide of stop codon removed to allow for Gateway C-terminal fusions
  Entrez Gene: ZNF669 (a.k.a. FLJ12606)
  Cloning method: Gateway Cloning
  Sequencing primers: 5′ M13F(-21); 3′ M13R
Terms and licenses: Academic/Nonprofit Terms; Industry Terms: Not Available to Industry
Depositor comments: Represents the ORFeome subset of the TFome
How to cite: pDONR223-ZNF669 was a gift from Marc Vidal (Addgene plasmid # 88688 ; http://n2t.net/addgene:88688 ; RRID:Addgene_88688)
